Addgene plasmid #164250: pU6-TREX1 g1 Cas9-T2A-mCherry
Purpose: Transcription of TREX1 guide RNA and Cas9 expression for CRISPR/Cas9 in mammalian cells
Depositing lab: John Maciejowski. Publication: ER-directed TREX1 limits cGAS activation at micronuclei. Mohr L, Toufektchan E, von Morgen P, Chu K, Kapoor A, Maciejowski J. Mol Cell. 2021 Jan 12. pii: S1097-2765(20)30958-8. doi: 10.1016/j.molcel.2020.12.037. PubMed 33476576.
Backbone
  Vector backbone: pU6 Cas9-T2A-mCherry
  Backbone size w/o insert (bp): 9265
  Total vector size (bp): 9284
  Vector type: Mammalian Expression, CRISPR
Growth in bacteria
  Bacterial resistance: Ampicillin, 100 μg/mL
  Growth temperature: 37°C
  Growth strain: DH5alpha
  Copy number: High Copy
Gene/Insert
  Gene/Insert name: sgTREX1
  Insert size (bp): 19
  Promoter: U6
  Cloning method: Restriction Enzyme; 5′ cloning site BbsI (destroyed during cloning); 3′ cloning site BbsI (destroyed during cloning)
  Sequencing primers: 5′ GAC TAT CAT ATG CTT ACC GT
Terms and licenses: Academic/Nonprofit Terms; Industry Terms: Not Available to Industry
How to cite: pU6-TREX1 g1 Cas9-T2A-mCherry was a gift from John Maciejowski (Addgene plasmid # 164250 ; http://n2t.net/addgene:164250 ; RRID:Addgene_164250)
