[The description below was written by a language model from this plasmid's Addgene catalogue record and pLannotate feature annotations shown in this document.]
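Description:
pU6-TREX1 g1 Cas9-T2A-mCherry is an all-in-one mammalian CRISPR/Cas9 expression plasmid of about 9.3 kb, built on the pU6 Cas9-T2A-mCherry backbone. It delivers both a TREX1-targeting guide RNA and the nuclease from a single transfected vector. In bacteria it is maintained at high copy through a ColE1/pUC-type origin and selected with ampicillin via the β-lactamase gene. An f1 phage origin is also present. A single AAV2 inverted terminal repeat is annotated downstream of the expression cassette. With only one ITR detected, the record does not support treating the plasmid as an AAV packaging vector.

The plasmid carries two transcription units. In the first, a human U6 RNA polymerase III promoter drives the guide, a 19 bp TREX1 spacer (guide 1). The spacer was inserted between BbsI sites that were destroyed by cloning, and it is fused to the Streptococcus pyogenes gRNA scaffold. A second, partial scaffold fragment is annotated just downstream. In the second unit, a hybrid promoter drives S. pyogenes Cas9; it consists of the CMV enhancer, the chicken β-actin promoter and a hybrid intron. The annotation splits the Cas9 coding sequence into contiguous N- and C-terminal portions. Cas9 carries a C-terminal nucleoplasmin nuclear localization signal and is followed by mCherry and a bovine growth hormone polyadenylation signal. The T2A peptide named in the plasmid title is not separately annotated, but it would sit in the short gap between the NLS and mCherry. Such a peptide lets Cas9 and the red fluorescent protein be made as separate polypeptides from one transcript.

Because mCherry fluorescence marks Cas9-expressing cells, transfected cells can be identified or sorted. The stated purpose is CRISPR/Cas9 targeting of TREX1 in mammalian cells. The record does not state the species of the target gene.
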