Features (pLannotate 1.2.2; 19 found; start..end, strand, type, name):
      1..241     +  promoter       U6 promoter: RNA polymerase III promoter for human U6 snRNA
    267..342     +  misc_RNA       gRNA scaffold: guide RNA scaffold for the Streptococcus pyogenes CRISPR/Cas9 system
    349..392     +  misc_RNA       gRNA scaffold (fragment): guide RNA scaffold for the Streptococcus pyogenes CRISPR/Cas9 system
    439..724     +  enhancer       CMV enhancer: human cytomegalovirus immediate early enhancer; contains an 18-bp deletion relative to the standard CMV enhancer
    726..1003    +  promoter       chicken β-actin promoter: No description available
   1004..1231    +  intron         hybrid intron: hybrid between chicken β-actin (CBA) and minute virus of mice (MMV) introns (Gray et al., 2011)
   1369..2970    +  CDS            Cas9(N): N-terminal portion of Streptococcus pyogenes Cas9 (Zetsche et al., 2015)
   2971..5469    +  CDS            Cas9(C): C-terminal portion of Streptococcus pyogenes Cas9 (Zetsche et al., 2015)
   5470..5517    +  CDS            nucleoplasmin NLS: bipartite nuclear localization signal from nucleoplasmin
   5581..6288    +  CDS            mCherry: mCherry is a basic (constitutively fluorescent) red fluorescent protein published in 2004, derived from Discosoma sp.. It is reported to be a very rapidly-maturing monomer with low acid sensitivity.
   6322..6433    +  polyA_signal   bGH poly(A) signal: bovine growth hormone polyadenylation signal
   6538..6678    +  repeat_region  AAV2 ITR: inverted terminal repeat of adeno-associated virus serotype 2 inverted
   6683..6734    -  misc_feature   bom (fragment): basis of mobility region from pBR322
   6753..7208    +  rep_origin     f1 ori (sequence partly withheld): f1 bacteriophage origin of replication; arrow indicates direction of (+) strand synthesis
   7209..7258    -  misc_feature   bom (fragment): basis of mobility region from pBR322
   7360..7395    -  CDS            rop (fragment): Rop protein, which maintains plasmids at low copy number; rop
   7490..7594    +  promoter       AmpR promoter: bla
   7595..8455    +  CDS            AmpR: β-lactamase; bla; confers resistance to ampicillin, carbenicillin, and related antibiotics
   8626..9214    +  rep_origin     ori: high-copy-number ColE1/pMB1/pBR322/pUC origin of replication
>Addgene plasmid #164250 | pU6-TREX1 g1 Cas9-T2A-mCherry | addgene full sequence | sequence record 329092 | Addgene NGS Result
GAGGGCCTATTTCCCATGATTCCTTCATATTTGCATATACGATACAAGGCTGTTAGAGAGATAATTGGAA
TTAATTTGACTGTAAACACAAAGATATTAGTACAAAATACGTGACGTAGAAAGTAATAATTTCTTGGGTA
GTTTGCAGTTTTAAAATTATGTTTTAAAATGGACTATCATATGCTTACCGTAACTTGAAAGTATTTCGAT
TTCTTGGCTTTATATATCTTGTGGAAAGGACGAAACACCGAGCCCCCCCACCTCTCGTTTTAGAGCTAGA
AATAGCAAGTTAAAATAAGGCTAGTCCGTTATCAACTTGAAAAAGTGGCACCGAGTCGGTGCTTTTTTGT
TTTAGAGCTAGAAATAGCAAGTTAAAATAAGGCTAGTCCGTTTTTAGCGCGTGCGCCAATTCTGCAGACA
AATGGCTCTAGAGGTACCCGTTACATAACTTACGGTAAATGGCCCGCCTGGCTGACCGCCCAACGACCCC
CGCCCATTGACGTCAATAGTAACGCCAATAGGGACTTTCCATTGACGTCAATGGGTGGAGTATTTACGGT
AAACTGCCCACTTGGCAGTACATCAAGTGTATCATATGCCAAGTACGCCCCCTATTGACGTCAATGACGG
TAAATGGCCCGCCTGGCATTGTGCCCAGTACATGACCTTATGGGACTTTCCTACTTGGCAGTACATCTAC
GTATTAGTCATCGCTATTACCATGGTCGAGGTGAGCCCCACGTTCTGCTTCACTCTCCCCATCTCCCCCC
CCTCCCCACCCCCAATTTTGTATTTATTTATTTTTTAATTATTTTGTGCAGCGATGGGGGCGGGGGGGGG
GGGGGGGCGCGCGCCAGGCGGGGCGGGGCGGGGCGAGGGGCGGGGCGGGGCGAGGCGGAGAGGTGCGGCG
GCAGCCAATCAGAGCGGCGCGCTCCGAAAGTTTCCTTTTATGGCGAGGCGGCGGCGGCGGCGGCCCTATA
AAAAGCGAAGCGCGCGGCGGGCGGGAGTCGCTGCGCGCTGCCTTCGCCCCGTGCCCCGCTCCGCCGCCGC
CTCGCGCCGCCCGCCCCGGCTCTGACTGACCGCGTTACTCCCACAGGTGAGCGGGCGGGACGGCCCTTCT
CCTCCGGGCTGTAATTAGCTGAGCAAGAGGTAAGGGTTTAAGGGATGGTTGGTTGGTGGGGTATTAATGT
TTAATTACCTGGAGCACCTGCCTGAAATCACTTTTTTTCAGGTTGGACCGGTGCCACCATGGACTATAAG
GACCACGACGGAGACTACAAGGATCATGATATTGATTACAAAGACGATGACGATAAGATGGCCCCAAAGA
AGAAGCGGAAGGTCGGTATCCACGGAGTCCCAGCAGCCGACAAGAAGTACAGCATCGGCCTGGACATCGG
CACCAACTCTGTGGGCTGGGCCGTGATCACCGACGAGTACAAGGTGCCCAGCAAGAAATTCAAGGTGCTG
GGCAACACCGACCGGCACAGCATCAAGAAGAACCTGATCGGAGCCCTGCTGTTCGACAGCGGCGAAACAG
CCGAGGCCACCCGGCTGAAGAGAACCGCCAGAAGAAGATACACCAGACGGAAGAACCGGATCTGCTATCT
GCAAGAGATCTTCAGCAACGAGATGGCCAAGGTGGACGACAGCTTCTTCCACAGACTGGAAGAGTCCTTC
CTGGTGGAAGAGGATAAGAAGCACGAGCGGCACCCCATCTTCGGCAACATCGTGGACGAGGTGGCCTACC
ACGAGAAGTACCCCACCATCTACCACCTGAGAAAGAAACTGGTGGACAGCACCGACAAGGCCGACCTGCG
GCTGATCTATCTGGCCCTGGCCCACATGATCAAGTTCCGGGGCCACTTCCTGATCGAGGGCGACCTGAAC
CCCGACAACAGCGACGTGGACAAGCTGTTCATCCAGCTGGTGCAGACCTACAACCAGCTGTTCGAGGAAA
ACCCCATCAACGCCAGCGGCGTGGACGCCAAGGCCATCCTGTCTGCCAGACTGAGCAAGAGCAGACGGCT
GGAAAATCTGATCGCCCAGCTGCCCGGCGAGAAGAAGAATGGCCTGTTCGGAAACCTGATTGCCCTGAGC
CTGGGCCTGACCCCCAACTTCAAGAGCAACTTCGACCTGGCCGAGGATGCCAAACTGCAGCTGAGCAAGG
ACACCTACGACGACGACCTGGACAACCTGCTGGCCCAGATCGGCGACCAGTACGCCGACCTGTTTCTGGC
CGCCAAGAACCTGTCCGACGCCATCCTGCTGAGCGACATCCTGAGAGTGAACACCGAGATCACCAAGGCC
CCCCTGAGCGCCTCTATGATCAAGAGATACGACGAGCACCACCAGGACCTGACCCTGCTGAAAGCTCTCG
TGCGGCAGCAGCTGCCTGAGAAGTACAAAGAGATTTTCTTCGACCAGAGCAAGAACGGCTACGCCGGCTA
CATTGACGGCGGAGCCAGCCAGGAAGAGTTCTACAAGTTCATCAAGCCCATCCTGGAAAAGATGGACGGC
ACCGAGGAACTGCTCGTGAAGCTGAACAGAGAGGACCTGCTGCGGAAGCAGCGGACCTTCGACAACGGCA
GCATCCCCCACCAGATCCACCTGGGAGAGCTGCACGCCATTCTGCGGCGGCAGGAAGATTTTTACCCATT
CCTGAAGGACAACCGGGAAAAGATCGAGAAGATCCTGACCTTCCGCATCCCCTACTACGTGGGCCCTCTG
GCCAGGGGAAACAGCAGATTCGCCTGGATGACCAGAAAGAGCGAGGAAACCATCACCCCCTGGAACTTCG
AGGAAGTGGTGGACAAGGGCGCTTCCGCCCAGAGCTTCATCGAGCGGATGACCAACTTCGATAAGAACCT
GCCCAACGAGAAGGTGCTGCCCAAGCACAGCCTGCTGTACGAGTACTTCACCGTGTATAACGAGCTGACC
AAAGTGAAATACGTGACCGAGGGAATGAGAAAGCCCGCCTTCCTGAGCGGCGAGCAGAAAAAGGCCATCG
TGGACCTGCTGTTCAAGACCAACCGGAAAGTGACCGTGAAGCAGCTGAAAGAGGACTACTTCAAGAAAAT
CGAGTGCTTCGACTCCGTGGAAATCTCCGGCGTGGAAGATCGGTTCAACGCCTCCCTGGGCACATACCAC
GATCTGCTGAAAATTATCAAGGACAAGGACTTCCTGGACAATGAGGAAAACGAGGACATTCTGGAAGATA
TCGTGCTGACCCTGACACTGTTTGAGGACAGAGAGATGATCGAGGAACGGCTGAAAACCTATGCCCACCT
GTTCGACGACAAAGTGATGAAGCAGCTGAAGCGGCGGAGATACACCGGCTGGGGCAGGCTGAGCCGGAAG
CTGATCAACGGCATCCGGGACAAGCAGTCCGGCAAGACAATCCTGGATTTCCTGAAGTCCGACGGCTTCG
CCAACAGAAACTTCATGCAGCTGATCCACGACGACAGCCTGACCTTTAAAGAGGACATCCAGAAAGCCCA
GGTGTCCGGCCAGGGCGATAGCCTGCACGAGCACATTGCCAATCTGGCCGGCAGCCCCGCCATTAAGAAG
GGCATCCTGCAGACAGTGAAGGTGGTGGACGAGCTCGTGAAAGTGATGGGCCGGCACAAGCCCGAGAACA
TCGTGATCGAAATGGCCAGAGAGAACCAGACCACCCAGAAGGGACAGAAGAACAGCCGCGAGAGAATGAA
GCGGATCGAAGAGGGCATCAAAGAGCTGGGCAGCCAGATCCTGAAAGAACACCCCGTGGAAAACACCCAG
CTGCAGAACGAGAAGCTGTACCTGTACTACCTGCAGAATGGGCGGGATATGTACGTGGACCAGGAACTGG
ACATCAACCGGCTGTCCGACTACGATGTGGACCATATCGTGCCTCAGAGCTTTCTGAAGGACGACTCCAT
CGACAACAAGGTGCTGACCAGAAGCGACAAGAACCGGGGCAAGAGCGACAACGTGCCCTCCGAAGAGGTC
GTGAAGAAGATGAAGAACTACTGGCGGCAGCTGCTGAACGCCAAGCTGATTACCCAGAGAAAGTTCGACA
ATCTGACCAAGGCCGAGAGAGGCGGCCTGAGCGAACTGGATAAGGCCGGCTTCATCAAGAGACAGCTGGT
GGAAACCCGGCAGATCACAAAGCACGTGGCACAGATCCTGGACTCCCGGATGAACACTAAGTACGACGAG
AATGACAAGCTGATCCGGGAAGTGAAAGTGATCACCCTGAAGTCCAAGCTGGTGTCCGATTTCCGGAAGG
ATTTCCAGTTTTACAAAGTGCGCGAGATCAACAACTACCACCACGCCCACGACGCCTACCTGAACGCCGT
CGTGGGAACCGCCCTGATCAAAAAGTACCCTAAGCTGGAAAGCGAGTTCGTGTACGGCGACTACAAGGTG
TACGACGTGCGGAAGATGATCGCCAAGAGCGAGCAGGAAATCGGCAAGGCTACCGCCAAGTACTTCTTCT
ACAGCAACATCATGAACTTTTTCAAGACCGAGATTACCCTGGCCAACGGCGAGATCCGGAAGCGGCCTCT
GATCGAGACAAACGGCGAAACCGGGGAGATCGTGTGGGATAAGGGCCGGGATTTTGCCACCGTGCGGAAA
GTGCTGAGCATGCCCCAAGTGAATATCGTGAAAAAGACCGAGGTGCAGACAGGCGGCTTCAGCAAAGAGT
CTATCCTGCCCAAGAGGAACAGCGATAAGCTGATCGCCAGAAAGAAGGACTGGGACCCTAAGAAGTACGG
CGGCTTCGACAGCCCCACCGTGGCCTATTCTGTGCTGGTGGTGGCCAAAGTGGAAAAGGGCAAGTCCAAG
AAACTGAAGAGTGTGAAAGAGCTGCTGGGGATCACCATCATGGAAAGAAGCAGCTTCGAGAAGAATCCCA
TCGACTTTCTGGAAGCCAAGGGCTACAAAGAAGTGAAAAAGGACCTGATCATCAAGCTGCCTAAGTACTC
CCTGTTCGAGCTGGAAAACGGCCGGAAGAGAATGCTGGCCTCTGCCGGCGAACTGCAGAAGGGAAACGAA
CTGGCCCTGCCCTCCAAATATGTGAACTTCCTGTACCTGGCCAGCCACTATGAGAAGCTGAAGGGCTCCC
CCGAGGATAATGAGCAGAAACAGCTGTTTGTGGAACAGCACAAGCACTACCTGGACGAGATCATCGAGCA
GATCAGCGAGTTCTCCAAGAGAGTGATCCTGGCCGACGCTAATCTGGACAAAGTGCTGTCCGCCTACAAC
AAGCACCGGGATAAGCCCATCAGAGAGCAGGCCGAGAATATCATCCACCTGTTTACCCTGACCAATCTGG
GAGCCCCTGCCGCCTTCAAGTACTTTGACACCACCATCGACCGGAAGAGGTACACCAGCACCAAAGAGGT
GCTGGACGCCACCCTGATCCACCAGAGCATCACCGGCCTGTACGAGACACGGATCGACCTGTCTCAGCTG
GGAGGCGACAAAAGGCCGGCGGCCACGAAAAAGGCCGGCCAGGCAAAAAAGAAAAAGCTTGAGGGCAGAG
GAAGTCTGCTAACATGCGGTGACGTGGAGGAGAATCCCGGCCCTGCTAGCATGGTGAGCAAGGGCGAGGA
GGATAACATGGCCATCATCAAGGAGTTCATGCGCTTCAAGGTGCACATGGAGGGCTCCGTGAACGGCCAC
GAGTTCGAGATCGAGGGCGAGGGCGAGGGCCGCCCCTACGAGGGCACCCAGACCGCCAAGCTGAAGGTGA
CCAAGGGTGGCCCCCTGCCCTTCGCCTGGGACATCCTGTCCCCTCAGTTCATGTACGGCTCCAAGGCCTA
CGTGAAGCACCCCGCCGACATCCCCGACTACTTGAAGCTGTCCTTCCCCGAGGGCTTCAAGTGGGAGCGC
GTGATGAACTTCGAGGACGGCGGCGTGGTGACCGTGACCCAGGACTCCTCCCTGCAGGACGGCGAGTTCA
TCTACAAGGTGAAGCTGCGCGGCACCAACTTCCCCTCAGACGGCCCCGTAATGCAGAAGAAAACCATGGG
CTGGGAGGCCTCCTCCGAGCGGATGTACCCCGAGGACGGCGCCCTGAAGGGCGAGATCAAGCAGAGGCTG
AAGCTGAAGGACGGCGGCCACTACGACGCTGAGGTCAAGACCACCTACAAGGCCAAGAAGCCCGTGCAGC
TGCCCGGCGCCTACAACGTCAACATCAAGTTGGACATCACCTCCCACAACGAGGACTACACCATCGTGGA
ACAGTACGAACGCGCCGAGGGCCGCCACTCCACCGGCGGCATGGACGAGCTGTACAAGTAAGAATTCCTA
GAGCTCGCTGATCAGCCTCGACTGTGCCTTCTAGTTGCCAGCCATCTGTTGTTTGCCCCTCCCCCGTGCC
TTCCTTGACCCTGGAAGGTGCCACTCCCACTGTCCTTTCCTAATAAAATGAGGAAATTGCATCGCATTGT
CTGAGTAGGTGTCATTCTATTCTGGGGGGTGGGGTGGGGCAGGACAGCAAGGGGGAGGATTGGGAAGAGA
ATAGCAGGCATGCTGGGGAGCGGCCGCAGGAACCCCTAGTGATGGAGTTGGCCACTCCCTCTCTGCGCGC
TCGCTCGCTCACTGAGGCCGGGCGACCAAAGGTCGCCCGACGCCCGGGCTTTGCCCGGGCGGCCTCAGTG
AGCGAGCGAGCGCGCAGCTGCCTGCAGGGGCGCCTGATGCGGTATTTTCTCCTTACGCATCTGTGCGGTA
TTTCACACCGCATA
[95 nt withheld, positions 6735-6829]
T
[46 nt withheld, positions 6831-6876]
C
[141 nt withheld, positions 6878-7018]
CCTTTGACGTTGGAGTCCACGTTCTTT
[37 nt withheld, positions 7046-7082]
ACTCTATCTCGGGCTATTCTTTTGATTTATAAGGGATTTTGCCGATTTCGGTCTATTGGTTAAAAAATGA
GCTGATTTAACAAAAATTTAACGCGAATTTTAACAAAATATTAACGTTTACAATTTTATGGTGCACTCTC
AGTACAATCTGCTCTGATGCCGCATAGTTAAGCCAGCCCCGACACCCGCCAACACCCGCTGACGCGCCCT
GACGGGCTTGTCTGCTCCCGGCATCCGCTTACAGACAAGCTGTGACCGTCTCCGGGAGCTGCATGTGTCA
GAGGTTTTCACCGTCATCACCGAAACGCGCGAGACGAAAGGGCCTCGTGATACGCCTATTTTTATAGGTT
AATGTCATGATAATAATGGTTTCTTAGACGTCAGGTGGCACTTTTCGGGGAAATGTGCGCGGAACCCCTA
TTTGTTTATTTTTCTAAATACATTCAAATATGTATCCGCTCATGAGACAATAACCCTGATAAATGCTTCA
ATAATATTGAAAAAGGAAGAGTATGAGTATTCAACATTTCCGTGTCGCCCTTATTCCCTTTTTTGCGGCA
TTTTGCCTTCCTGTTTTTGCTCACCCAGAAACGCTGGTGAAAGTAAAAGATGCTGAAGATCAGTTGGGTG
CACGAGTGGGTTACATCGAACTGGATCTCAACAGCGGTAAGATCCTTGAGAGTTTTCGCCCCGAAGAACG
TTTTCCAATGATGAGCACTTTTAAAGTTCTGCTATGTGGCGCGGTATTATCCCGTATTGACGCCGGGCAA
GAGCAACTCGGTCGCCGCATACACTATTCTCAGAATGACTTGGTTGAGTACTCACCAGTCACAGAAAAGC
ATCTTACGGATGGCATGACAGTAAGAGAATTATGCAGTGCTGCCATAACCATGAGTGATAACACTGCGGC
CAACTTACTTCTGACAACGATCGGAGGACCGAAGGAGCTAACCGCTTTTTTGCACAACATGGGGGATCAT
GTAACTCGCCTTGATCGTTGGGAACCGGAGCTGAATGAAGCCATACCAAACGACGAGCGTGACACCACGA
TGCCTGTAGCAATGGCAACAACGTTGCGCAAACTATTAACTGGCGAACTACTTACTCTAGCTTCCCGGCA
ACAATTAATAGACTGGATGGAGGCGGATAAAGTTGCAGGACCACTTCTGCGCTCGGCCCTTCCGGCTGGC
TGGTTTATTGCTGATAAATCTGGAGCCGGTGAGCGTGGAAGCCGCGGTATCATTGCAGCACTGGGGCCAG
ATGGTAAGCCCTCCCGTATCGTAGTTATCTACACGACGGGGAGTCAGGCAACTATGGATGAACGAAATAG
ACAGATCGCTGAGATAGGTGCCTCACTGATTAAGCATTGGTAACTGTCAGACCAAGTTTACTCATATATA
CTTTAGATTGATTTAAAACTTCATTTTTAATTTAAAAGGATCTAGGTGAAGATCCTTTTTGATAATCTCA
TGACCAAAATCCCTTAACGTGAGTTTTCGTTCCACTGAGCGTCAGACCCCGTAGAAAAGATCAAAGGATC
TTCTTGAGATCCTTTTTTTCTGCGCGTAATCTGCTGCTTGCAAACAAAAAAACCACCGCTACCAGCGGTG
GTTTGTTTGCCGGATCAAGAGCTACCAACTCTTTTTCCGAAGGTAACTGGCTTCAGCAGAGCGCAGATAC
CAAATACTGTTCTTCTAGTGTAGCCGTAGTTAGGCCACCACTTCAAGAACTCTGTAGCACCGCCTACATA
CCTCGCTCTGCTAATCCTGTTACCAGTGGCTGCTGCCAGTGGCGATAAGTCGTGTCTTACCGGGTTGGAC
TCAAGACGATAGTTACCGGATAAGGCGCAGCGGTCGGGCTGAACGGGGGGTTCGTGCACACAGCCCAGCT
TGGAGCGAACGACCTACACCGAACTGAGATACCTACAGCGTGAGCTATGAGAAAGCGCCACGCTTCCCGA
AGGGAGAAAGGCGGACAGGTATCCGGTAAGCGGCAGGGTCGGAACAGGAGAGCGCACGAGGGAGCTTCCA
GGGGGAAACGCCTGGTATCTTTATAGTCCTGTCGGGTTTCGCCACCTCTGACTTGAGCGTCGATTTTTGT
GATGCTCGTCAGGGGGGCGGAGCCTATGGAAAAACGCCAGCAACGCGGCCTTTTTACGGTTCCTGGCCTT
TTGCTGGCCTTTTGCTCACATGT
